Addgene plasmid #75674: PRKAB1 gRNA (BRDN0001146320)
Purpose: 3rd generation lentiviral gRNA plasmid targeting human PRKAB1
Depositing lab: John Doench & David Root. Depositing organization: Broad Institute. Publication: Optimized sgRNA design to maximize activity and minimize off-target effects of CRISPR-Cas9. Doench JG, Fusi N, Sullender M, Hegde M, Vaimberg EW, Donovan KF, Smith I, Tothova Z, Wilen C, Orchard R, Virgin HW, Listgarten J, Root DE. Nat Biotechnol. 2016 Jan 18. doi: 10.1038/nbt.3437. PubMed 26780180.
Backbone
  Vector backbone: lentiGuide-Puro
  Backbone manufacturer: Zhang Lab (Addgene plasmid # 52963)
  Vector type: Mammalian Expression, Lentiviral, CRISPR
  Selectable markers: Puromycin
Growth in bacteria
  Bacterial resistance: Ampicillin, 100 μg/mL
  Growth temperature: 37°C
  Growth strain: DH5alpha
  Copy number: High Copy
Gene/Insert
  Gene/Insert name: PRKAB1 (alt names: PRKAB1; NM_006253.4)
  gRNA/shRNA sequence: GTGGACGCACGACCCTTCCG
  Species: H. sapiens (human)
  Entrez Gene: PRKAB1 (a.k.a. AMPK, HAMPKb)
  Promoter: hU6
  Cloning method: Unknown
  Sequencing primers: 5′ U6-F; 3′ pS2-R
Terms and licenses: Academic/Nonprofit Terms; Industry Terms: Not Available to Industry
Depositor comments: The gRNA was designed to target the following Genbank reference sequence(s): NM_006253.4. Note that this plasmid does NOT contain Cas9. It should be used in conjunction with lentiCas9-Blast (Addgene #52962) or otherwise with cell lines already expressing Cas9. Browse the full kinome gRNA library at http://www.addgene.org/pooled-library/broadgpp-human-kinome/ or visit http://www.broadinstitute.org/rnai/public/ for detailed protocols and information.
How to cite: PRKAB1 gRNA (BRDN0001146320) was a gift from John Doench & David Root (Addgene plasmid # 75674 ; http://n2t.net/addgene:75674 ; RRID:Addgene_75674)
