[The description below was written by a language model from this plasmid's Addgene catalogue record and pLannotate feature annotations shown in this document.]
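Description:
PRKAB1 gRNA (BRDN0001146320) is a third-generation lentiviral CRISPR guide plasmid built on the lentiGuide-Puro backbone and designed to target human PRKAB1, which encodes a beta subunit of AMP-activated protein kinase. The 8.3 kb plasmid is maintained in E. coli at high copy through a ColE1/pUC-type origin with ampicillin resistance (β-lactamase). The backbone also retains an f1 origin, an SV40 origin and poly(A) signal, lac regulatory remnants and T7/T3 promoters.

The viral cassette is arranged for Tat-independent packaging. An RSV promoter drives a truncated HIV-1 5' LTR, followed by the Ψ packaging signal with adjoining gag sequence, the Rev response element for Rev-dependent export of the genomic RNA, and a cPPT/CTS. It ends in a self-inactivating ΔU3 3' LTR that disables LTR promoter activity after integration. Within the provirus, a human U6 RNA polymerase III promoter transcribes the PRKAB1-specific spacer fused to the Streptococcus pyogenes Cas9 guide RNA scaffold. Downstream, an EF-1α core promoter with its intron A expresses puromycin N-acetyltransferase, allowing puromycin selection of transduced mammalian cells, and a WPRE enhances transcript expression.

The plasmid does not encode Cas9, so it is meant to be used with a separate Cas9 lentiviral vector or in cells that already express Cas9 in order to disrupt PRKAB1. The guide was designed against the human PRKAB1 reference transcript. It is one of the individual clones from a human kinome gRNA collection, associated with work on optimised sgRNA design for higher on-target activity and fewer off-target effects.
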