Features (pLannotate 1.2.2; 29 found; start..end, strand, type, name):
     14..80      +  CDS            small t antigen (fragment): SV40 (simian virus 40) small t antigen
    106..317     +  promoter       EF-1α core promoter: core promoter for human elongation factor EF-1α
    318..1256    +  intron         EF-1α intron A: intron upstream of the start codon of human EF-1α
   1278..1877    +  CDS            PuroR (fragment): puromycin N-acetyltransferase; pac from Streptomyces; confers resistance to puromycin
   1893..2481    +  misc_feature   WPRE: woodchuck hepatitis virus posttranscriptional regulatory element
   2532..2551    +  misc_feature   cPPT/CTS (fragment): central polypurine tract and central termination sequence of HIV-1
   2553..2786    +  LTR            3' LTR (ΔU3): self-inactivating 3' long terminal repeat (LTR) from HIV-1
   2864..2985    +  polyA_signal   SV40 poly(A) signal: SV40 polyadenylation signal
   3025..3160    +  rep_origin     SV40 ori: SV40 origin of replication
   3181..3199    -  promoter       T7 promoter: promoter for bacteriophage T7 RNA polymerase
   3207..3362    +  CDS            lacZα (fragment): LacZα fragment of β-galactosidase; lacZ fragment
   3367..3795    +  rep_origin     f1 ori (sequence partly withheld): f1 bacteriophage origin of replication; arrow indicates direction of (+) strand synthesis
   3848..3952    +  promoter       AmpR promoter: bla
   3953..4813    +  CDS            AmpR: β-lactamase; bla; confers resistance to ampicillin, carbenicillin, and related antibiotics
   4984..5572    +  rep_origin     ori: high-copy-number ColE1/pMB1/pBR322/pUC origin of replication
   5755..5847    +  CDS            lacI (fragment): lac repressor; lacI; The lac repressor binds to the lac operator to inhibit transcription in E. coli. This inhibition can be relieved by adding lactose or isopropyl-β-D-thiogalactopyranoside (IPTG).
   5860..5881    +  protein_bind   CAP binding site: CAP binding activates transcription in the presence of cAMP. E. coli catabolite activator protein
   5896..5926    +  promoter       lac promoter: promoter for the E. coli lac operon
   5934..5950    +  protein_bind   lac operator: The lac repressor binds to the lac operator to inhibit transcription in E. coli. This inhibition can be relieved by adding lactose or isopropyl-β-D-thiogalactopyranoside (IPTG). lac repressor encoded by lacI
   5995..6013    +  promoter       T3 promoter: promoter for bacteriophage T3 RNA polymerase
   6041..6267    +  promoter       RSV promoter: Rous sarcoma virus enhancer/promoter
   6268..6448    +  LTR            5' LTR (truncated): truncated 5' long terminal repeat (LTR) from HIV-1
   6495..6620    +  misc_feature   HIV-1 Ψ: packaging signal of human immunodeficiency virus type 1
   6604..6967    +  CDS            HIV-1 gag (fragment): gag protein from human immunodeficiency virus 1; gag
   7113..7346    +  misc_feature   RRE: The Rev response element (RRE) of HIV-1 allows for Rev-dependent mRNA export from the nucleus to the cytoplasm.
   7723..7749    +  CDS            Rev (fragment): human immunodeficiency virus 1 (HIV-1) Rev protein; rev; enhances nuclear export of unspliced and incompletely spliced viral mRNAs
   7753..7993    +  promoter       U6 promoter: RNA polymerase III promoter for human U6 snRNA
   8023..8098    +  misc_RNA       gRNA scaffold: guide RNA scaffold for the Streptococcus pyogenes CRISPR/Cas9 system
   8154..8271    +  misc_feature   cPPT/CTS: central polypurine tract and central termination sequence of HIV-1
>Addgene plasmid #75674 | PRKAB1 gRNA (BRDN0001146320) | addgene full sequence | sequence record 184342 | Addgene Assembled Sequence
CCCGGGTGCAAAGATGGATAAAGTTTTAAACAGAGAGGAATCTTTGCAGCTAATGGACCTTCTAGGTCTT
GAAAGGAGTGGGAATTGGCTCCGGTGCCCGTCAGTGGGCAGAGCGCACATCGCCCACAGTCCCCGAGAAG
TTGGGGGGAGGGGTCGGCAATTGATCCGGTGCCTAGAGAAGGTGGCGCGGGGTAAACTGGGAAAGTGATG
TCGTGTACTGGCTCCGCCTTTTTCCCGAGGGTGGGGGAGAACCGTATATAAGTGCAGTAGTCGCCGTGAA
CGTTCTTTTTCGCAACGGGTTTGCCGCCAGAACACAGGTAAGTGCCGTGTGTGGTTCCCGCGGGCCTGGC
CTCTTTACGGGTTATGGCCCTTGCGTGCCTTGAATTACTTCCACCTGGCTGCAGTACGTGATTCTTGATC
CCGAGCTTCGGGTTGGAAGTGGGTGGGAGAGTTCGAGGCCTTGCGCTTAAGGAGCCCCTTCGCCTCGTGC
TTGAGTTGAGGCCTGGCCTGGGCGCTGGGGCCGCCGCGTGCGAATCTGGTGGCACCTTCGCGCCTGTCTC
GCTGCTTTCGATAAGTCTCTAGCCATTTAAAATTTTTGATGACCTGCTGCGACGCTTTTTTTCTGGCAAG
ATAGTCTTGTAAATGCGGGCCAAGATCTGCACACTGGTATTTCGGTTTTTGGGGCCGCGGGCGGCGACGG
GGCCCGTGCGTCCCAGCGCACATGTTCGGCGAGGCGGGGCCTGCGAGCGCGGCCACCGAGAATCGGACGG
GGGTAGTCTCAAGCTGGCCGGCCTGCTCTGGTGCCTGGCCTCGCGCCGCCGTGTATCGCCCCGCCCTGGG
CGGCAAGGCTGGCCCGGTCGGCACCAGTTGCGTGAGCGGAAAGATGGCCGCTTCCCGGCCCTGCTGCAGG
GAGCTCAAAATGGAGGACGCGGCGCTCGGGAGAGCGGGCGGGTGAGTCACCCACACAAAGGAAAAGGGCC
TTTCCGTCCTCAGCCGTCGCTTCATGTGACTCCACGGAGTACCGGGCGCCGTCCAGGCACCTCGATTAGT
TCTCGAGCTTTTGGAGTACGTCGTCTTTAGGTTGGGGGGAGGGGTTTTATGCGATGGAGTTTCCCCACAC
TGAGTGGGTGGAGACTGAAGTTAGGCCAGCTTGGCACTTGATGTAATTCTCCTTGGAATTTGCCCTTTTT
GAGTTTGGATCTTGGTTCATTCTCAAGCCTCAGACAGTGGTTCAAAGTTTTTTTCTTCCATTTCAGGTGT
CGTGACGTACGGCCACCATGACCGAGTACAAGCCCACGGTGCGCCTCGCCACCCGCGACGACGTCCCCAG
GGCCGTACGCACCCTCGCCGCCGCGTTCGCCGACTACCCCGCCACGCGCCACACCGTCGATCCGGACCGC
CACATCGAGCGGGTCACCGAGCTGCAAGAACTCTTCCTCACGCGCGTCGGGCTCGACATCGGCAAGGTGT
GGGTCGCGGACGACGGCGCCGCCGTGGCGGTCTGGACCACGCCGGAGAGCGTCGAAGCGGGGGCGGTGTT
CGCCGAGATCGGCCCGCGCATGGCCGAGTTGAGCGGTTCCCGGCTGGCCGCGCAGCAACAGATGGAAGGC
CTCCTGGCGCCGCACCGGCCCAAGGAGCCCGCGTGGTTCCTGGCCACCGTCGGAGTCTCGCCCGACCACC
AGGGCAAGGGTCTGGGCAGCGCCGTCGTGCTCCCCGGAGTGGAGGCGGCCGAGCGCGCCGGGGTGCCCGC
CTTCCTGGAGACCTCCGCGCCCCGCAACCTCCCCTTCTACGAGCGGCTCGGCTTCACCGTCACCGCCGAC
GTCGAGGTGCCCGAAGGACCGCGCACCTGGTGCATGACCCGCAAGCCCGGTGCCTGAACGCGTTAAGTCG
ACAATCAACCTCTGGATTACAAAATTTGTGAAAGATTGACTGGTATTCTTAACTATGTTGCTCCTTTTAC
GCTATGTGGATACGCTGCTTTAATGCCTTTGTATCATGCTATTGCTTCCCGTATGGCTTTCATTTTCTCC
TCCTTGTATAAATCCTGGTTGCTGTCTCTTTATGAGGAGTTGTGGCCCGTTGTCAGGCAACGTGGCGTGG
TGTGCACTGTGTTTGCTGACGCAACCCCCACTGGTTGGGGCATTGCCACCACCTGTCAGCTCCTTTCCGG
GACTTTCGCTTTCCCCCTCCCTATTGCCACGGCGGAACTCATCGCCGCCTGCCTTGCCCGCTGCTGGACA
GGGGCTCGGCTGTTGGGCACTGACAATTCCGTGGTGTTGTCGGGGAAATCATCGTCCTTTCCTTGGCTGC
TCGCCTGTGTTGCCACCTGGATTCTGCGCGGGACGTCCTTCTGCTACGTCCCTTCGGCCCTCAATCCAGC
GGACCTTCCTTCCCGCGGCCTGCTGCCGGCTCTGCGGCCTCTTCCGCGTCTTCGCCTTCGCCCTCAGACG
AGTCGGATCTCCCTTTGGGCCGCCTCCCCGCGTCGACTTTAAGACCAATGACTTACAAGGCAGCTGTAGA
TCTTAGCCACTTTTTAAAAGAAAAGGGGGGACTGGAAGGGCTAATTCACTCCCAACGAAGACAAGATCTG
CTTTTTGCTTGTACTGGGTCTCTCTGGTTAGACCAGATCTGAGCCTGGGAGCTCTCTGGCTAACTAGGGA
ACCCACTGCTTAAGCCTCAATAAAGCTTGCCTTGAGTGCTTCAAGTAGTGTGTGCCCGTCTGTTGTGTGA
CTCTGGTAACTAGAGATCCCTCAGACCCTTTTAGTCAGTGTGGAAAATCTCTAGCAGTACGTATAGTAGT
TCATGTCATCTTATTATTCAGTATTTATAACTTGCAAAGAAATGAATATCAGAGAGTGAGAGGAACTTGT
TTATTGCAGCTTATAATGGTTACAAATAAAGCAATAGCATCACAAATTTCACAAATAAAGCATTTTTTTC
ACTGCATTCTAGTTGTGGTTTGTCCAAACTCATCAATGTATCTTATCATGTCTGGCTCTAGCTATCCCGC
CCCTAACTCCGCCCATCCCGCCCCTAACTCCGCCCAGTTCCGCCCATTCTCCGCCCCATGGCTGACTAAT
TTTTTTTATTTATGCAGAGGCCGAGGCCGCCTCGGCCTCTGAGCTATTCCAGAAGTAGTGAGGAGGCTTT
TTTGGAGGCCTAGGGACGTACCCAATTCGCCCTATAGTGAGTCGTATTACGCGCGCTCACTGGCCGTCGT
TTTACAACGTCGTGACTGGGAAAACCCTGGCGTTACCCAACTTAATCGCCTTGCAGCACATCCCCCTTTC
GCCAGCTGGCGTAATAGCGAAGAGGCCCGCACCGATCGCCCTTCCCAACAGTTGCGCAGCCTGAATGGCG
AATGGG
[124 nt withheld, positions 3367-3490]
C
[91 nt withheld, positions 3492-3582]
A
[49 nt withheld, positions 3584-3632]
CCTTTGACGTTGGAGTCCACGTTCTTT
[37 nt withheld, positions 3660-3696]
ACCCTATCTCGGTCTATTCTTTTGATTTATAAGGGATTTTGCCGATTTCGGCCTATTGGTTAAAAAATGA
GCTGATTTAACAAAAATTTAACGCGAATTTTAACAAAATATTAACGCTTACAATTTAGGTGGCACTTTTC
GGGGAAATGTGCGCGGAACCCCTATTTGTTTATTTTTCTAAATACATTCAAATATGTATCCGCTCATGAG
ACAATAACCCTGATAAATGCTTCAATAATATTGAAAAAGGAAGAGTATGAGTATTCAACATTTCCGTGTC
GCCCTTATTCCCTTTTTTGCGGCATTTTGCCTTCCTGTTTTTGCTCACCCAGAAACGCTGGTGAAAGTAA
AAGATGCTGAAGATCAGTTGGGTGCACGAGTGGGTTACATCGAACTGGATCTCAACAGCGGTAAGATCCT
TGAGAGTTTTCGCCCCGAAGAACGTTTTCCAATGATGAGCACTTTTAAAGTTCTGCTATGTGGCGCGGTA
TTATCCCGTATTGACGCCGGGCAAGAGCAACTCGGTCGCCGCATACACTATTCTCAGAATGACTTGGTTG
AGTACTCACCAGTCACAGAAAAGCATCTTACGGATGGCATGACAGTAAGAGAATTATGCAGTGCTGCCAT
AACCATGAGTGATAACACTGCGGCCAACTTACTTCTGACAACGATCGGAGGACCGAAGGAGCTAACCGCT
TTTTTGCACAACATGGGGGATCATGTAACTCGCCTTGATCGTTGGGAACCGGAGCTGAATGAAGCCATAC
CAAACGACGAGCGTGACACCACGATGCCTGTAGCAATGGCAACAACGTTGCGCAAACTATTAACTGGCGA
ACTACTTACTCTAGCTTCCCGGCAACAATTAATAGACTGGATGGAGGCGGATAAAGTTGCAGGACCACTT
CTGCGCTCGGCCCTTCCGGCTGGCTGGTTTATTGCTGATAAATCTGGAGCCGGTGAGCGTGGGTCTCGCG
GTATCATTGCAGCACTGGGGCCAGATGGTAAGCCCTCCCGTATCGTAGTTATCTACACGACGGGGAGTCA
GGCAACTATGGATGAACGAAATAGACAGATCGCTGAGATAGGTGCCTCACTGATTAAGCATTGGTAACTG
TCAGACCAAGTTTACTCATATATACTTTAGATTGATTTAAAACTTCATTTTTAATTTAAAAGGATCTAGG
TGAAGATCCTTTTTGATAATCTCATGACCAAAATCCCTTAACGTGAGTTTTCGTTCCACTGAGCGTCAGA
CCCCGTAGAAAAGATCAAAGGATCTTCTTGAGATCCTTTTTTTCTGCGCGTAATCTGCTGCTTGCAAACA
AAAAAACCACCGCTACCAGCGGTGGTTTGTTTGCCGGATCAAGAGCTACCAACTCTTTTTCCGAAGGTAA
CTGGCTTCAGCAGAGCGCAGATACCAAATACTGTTCTTCTAGTGTAGCCGTAGTTAGGCCACCACTTCAA
GAACTCTGTAGCACCGCCTACATACCTCGCTCTGCTAATCCTGTTACCAGTGGCTGCTGCCAGTGGCGAT
AAGTCGTGTCTTACCGGGTTGGACTCAAGACGATAGTTACCGGATAAGGCGCAGCGGTCGGGCTGAACGG
GGGGTTCGTGCACACAGCCCAGCTTGGAGCGAACGACCTACACCGAACTGAGATACCTACAGCGTGAGCT
ATGAGAAAGCGCCACGCTTCCCGAAGGGAGAAAGGCGGACAGGTATCCGGTAAGCGGCAGGGTCGGAACA
GGAGAGCGCACGAGGGAGCTTCCAGGGGGAAACGCCTGGTATCTTTATAGTCCTGTCGGGTTTCGCCACC
TCTGACTTGAGCGTCGATTTTTGTGATGCTCGTCAGGGGGGCGGAGCCTATGGAAAAACGCCAGCAACGC
GGCCTTTTTACGGTTCCTGGCCTTTTGCTGGCCTTTTGCTCACATGTTCTTTCCTGCGTTATCCCCTGAT
TCTGTGGATAACCGTATTACCGCCTTTGAGTGAGCTGATACCGCTCGCCGCAGCCGAACGACCGAGCGCA
GCGAGTCAGTGAGCGAGGAAGCGGAAGAGCGCCCAATACGCAAACCGCCTCTCCCCGCGCGTTGGCCGAT
TCATTAATGCAGCTGGCACGACAGGTTTCCCGACTGGAAAGCGGGCAGTGAGCGCAACGCAATTAATGTG
AGTTAGCTCACTCATTAGGCACCCCAGGCTTTACACTTTATGCTTCCGGCTCGTATGTTGTGTGGAATTG
TGAGCGGATAACAATTTCACACAGGAAACAGCTATGACCATGATTACGCCAAGCGCGCAATTAACCCTCA
CTAAAGGGAACAAAAGCTGGAGCTGCAAGCTTAATGTAGTCTTATGCAATACTCTTGTAGTCTTGCAACA
TGGTAACGATGAGTTAGCAACATGCCTTACAAGGAGAGAAAAAGCACCGTGCATGCCGATTGGTGGAAGT
AAGGTGGTACGATCGTGCCTTATTAGGAAGGCAACAGACGGGTCTGACATGGATTGGACGAACCACTGAA
TTGCCGCATTGCAGAGATATTGTATTTAAGTGCCTAGCTCGATACATAAACGGGTCTCTCTGGTTAGACC
AGATCTGAGCCTGGGAGCTCTCTGGCTAACTAGGGAACCCACTGCTTAAGCCTCAATAAAGCTTGCCTTG
AGTGCTTCAAGTAGTGTGTGCCCGTCTGTTGTGTGACTCTGGTAACTAGAGATCCCTCAGACCCTTTTAG
TCAGTGTGGAAAATCTCTAGCAGTGGCGCCCGAACAGGGACTTGAAAGCGAAAGGGAAACCAGAGGAGCT
CTCTCGACGCAGGACTCGGCTTGCTGAAGCGCGCACGGCAAGAGGCGAGGGGCGGCGACTGGTGAGTACG
CCAAAAATTTTGACTAGCGGAGGCTAGAAGGAGAGAGATGGGTGCGAGAGCGTCAGTATTAAGCGGGGGA
GAATTAGATCGCGATGGGAAAAAATTCGGTTAAGGCCAGGGGGAAAGAAAAAATATAAATTAAAACATAT
AGTATGGGCAAGCAGGGAGCTAGAACGATTCGCAGTTAATCCTGGCCTGTTAGAAACATCAGAAGGCTGT
AGACAAATACTGGGACAGCTACAACCATCCCTTCAGACAGGATCAGAAGAACTTAGATCATTATATAATA
CAGTAGCAACCCTCTATTGTGTGCATCAAAGGATAGAGATAAAAGACACCAAGGAAGCTTTAGACAAGAT
AGAGGAAGAGCAAAACAAAAGTAAGACCACCGCACAGCAAGCGGCCGCTGATCTTCAGACCTGGAGGAGG
AGATATGAGGGACAATTGGAGAAGTGAATTATATAAATATAAAGTAGTAAAAATTGAACCATTAGGAGTA
GCACCCACCAAGGCAAAGAGAAGAGTGGTGCAGAGAGAAAAAAGAGCAGTGGGAATAGGAGCTTTGTTCC
TTGGGTTCTTGGGAGCAGCAGGAAGCACTATGGGCGCAGCGTCAATGACGCTGACGGTACAGGCCAGACA
ATTATTGTCTGGTATAGTGCAGCAGCAGAACAATTTGCTGAGGGCTATTGAGGCGCAACAGCATCTGTTG
CAACTCACAGTCTGGGGCATCAAGCAGCTCCAGGCAAGAATCCTGGCTGTGGAAAGATACCTAAAGGATC
AACAGCTCCTGGGGATTTGGGGTTGCTCTGGAAAACTCATTTGCACCACTGCTGTGCCTTGGAATGCTAG
TTGGAGTAATAAATCTCTGGAACAGATTTGGAATCACACGACCTGGATGGAGTGGGACAGAGAAATTAAC
AATTACACAAGCTTAATACACTCCTTAATTGAAGAATCGCAAAACCAGCAAGAAAAGAATGAACAAGAAT
TATTGGAATTAGATAAATGGGCAAGTTTGTGGAATTGGTTTAACATAACAAATTGGCTGTGGTATATAAA
ATTATTCATAATGATAGTAGGAGGCTTGGTAGGTTTAAGAATAGTTTTTGCTGTACTTTCTATAGTGAAT
AGAGTTAGGCAGGGATATTCACCATTATCGTTTCAGACCCACCTCCCAACCCCGAGGGGACCCAGAGAGG
GCCTATTTCCCATGATTCCTTCATATTTGCATATACGATACAAGGCTGTTAGAGAGATAATTAGAATTAA
TTTGACTGTAAACACAAAGATATTAGTACAAAATACGTGACGTAGAAAGTAATAATTTCTTGGGTAGTTT
GCAGTTTTAAAATTATGTTTTAAAATGGACTATCATATGCTTACCGTAACTTGAAAGTATTTCGATTTCT
TGGCTTTATATATCTTGTGGAAAGGACGAAACACCGGTGGACGCACGACCCTTCCGGTTTTAGAGCTAGA
AATAGCAAGTTAAAATAAGGCTAGTCCGTTATCAACTTGAAAAAGTGGCACCGAGTCGGTGCTTTTTTAA
GCTTGGCGTAACTAGATCTTGAGACAAATGGCAGTATTCATCCACAATTTTAAAAGAAAAGGGGGGATTG
GGGGGTACAGTGCAGGGGAAAGAATAGTAGACATAATAGCAACAGACATACAAACTAAAGAATTACAAAA
ACAAATTACAAAAATTCAAAATTTTCGGGTTTATTACAGGGACAGCAGAGATCCACTTTGGCGCCGGCTC
GAGGGGG
