>Addgene plasmid #75674 | PRKAB1 gRNA (BRDN0001146320) | depositor partial sequence | sequence record 143134 | Target Sequence
GTGGACGCACGACCCTTCCG
