>Addgene plasmid #75674 | PRKAB1 gRNA (BRDN0001146320) | addgene partial sequence | sequence record 184341 | hU6-F
CGTGACGTAGAAAGTAATAATTTCTTGGGTAGTTTGCAGTTTTAAAATTATGTTTTAAAATGGACTATCA
TATGCTTACCGTAACTTGAAAGTATTTCGATTTCTTGGCTTTATATATCTTGTGGAAAGGACGAAACACC
GGTGGACGCACGACCCTTCCGGTTTTAGAGCTAGAAATAGCAAGTTAAAATAAGGCTAGTCCGTTATCAA
CTTGAAAAAGTGGCACCGAGTCGGTGCTTTTTTAAGCTTGGCGTAACTAGATCTTGAGACAAATGGCAGT
ATTCATCCACAATTTTAAAAGAAAAGGGGGGATTGGGGGGTACAGTGCAGGGGAAAGAATAGTAGACATA
ATAGCAACAGACATACAAACTAAAGAATTACAAAAACAAATTACAAAAATTCAAAATTTTCGGGTTTATT
ACAGGGACAGCAGAGATCCACTTTGGCGCCGGCTCGAGGGGGCCCGGGTGCAAAGATGGATAAAGTTTTA
AACAGAGAGGAATCTTTGCAGCTAATGGACCTTCTAGGTCTTGAAAGGAGTGGGAATTGGCTCCGGTGCC
CGTCAGTGGG
